Addgene plasmid #196230: pLV-Hygro-EF1A-DTX2(8-97)-EGFP
Purpose: EGFP fused to the C-terminus of first WWE domain within Deltex2 & a hygromycin resistance cassette
Depositing lab: Robert Sobol. Depositing organization: University of South Alabama. Publication: Overexpression of the WWE domain of RNF146 modulates poly-(ADP)-ribose dynamics at sites of DNA damage. Al-Rahahleh RQ, Roos WP, Saville KM, Andrews JF, Wu Z, Koczor CA, Prakash A, Sobol RW. DNA Repair (Amst). 2025 Jun;150:103845. doi: 10.1016/j.dnarep.2025.103845. Epub 2025 May 21. PubMed 40403420.
Backbone
  Vector backbone: lentiviral
  Backbone manufacturer: Vectorbuilder
  Backbone size w/o insert (bp): 8990
  Total vector size (bp): 10028
  Vector type: Mammalian Expression, Lentiviral
  Selectable markers: Hygromycin
Growth in bacteria
  Bacterial resistance: Ampicillin, 100 μg/mL
  Growth temperature: 37°C
  Growth strain: NEB Stable
  Copy number: High Copy
Gene/Insert
  Gene/Insert name: C-terminal EGFP tagged DTX2(8-97) (alt name: WWE domain DTX2(8-97))
  Species: H. sapiens (human)
  Insert size (bp): 1083
  Promoter: EF1A
  Tag / fusion protein: EGFP (C terminal on insert); Myc tag (N terminal on insert)
  Cloning method: Restriction Enzyme; 5′ cloning site MluI (unknown if destroyed); 3′ cloning site BamHI (unknown if destroyed)
  Sequencing primers: 5′ N/A
Terms and licenses: Academic/Nonprofit Terms; Industry Terms: Not Available to Industry
Depositor comments: Please visit https://doi.org/10.1101/2023.12.29.573650 for bioRxiv preprint.
How to cite: pLV-Hygro-EF1A-DTX2(8-97)-EGFP was a gift from Robert Sobol (Addgene plasmid # 196230 ; http://n2t.net/addgene:196230 ; RRID:Addgene_196230)
