[The description below was written by a language model from this plasmid's Addgene catalogue record and pLannotate feature annotations shown in this document.]
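Description:
pLV-Hygro-EF1A-DTX2(8-97)-EGFP is a roughly 10 kb lentiviral mammalian expression plasmid built on a commercial third-generation-style HIV-1 transfer backbone. It is maintained in E. coli through a high-copy ColE1/pUC-type origin with ampicillin resistance (β-lactamase). The backbone also carries an f1 origin, an SV40 origin and remnants of a lac/T7/T3 cloning region. The viral portion has an RSV promoter driving a truncated 5' LTR, followed by the Ψ packaging signal with a gag fragment, the Rev response element and the cPPT/CTS. It ends in a ΔU3 self-inactivating 3' LTR followed by an SV40 polyadenylation signal. This arrangement allows the genomic RNA to be transcribed and packaged when helper functions are supplied in trans, while the integrated provirus lacks LTR promoter activity.

The payload sits between Gateway attB scars. The human EF1A promoter with its intron A drives an open reading frame encoding residues 8–97 of human Deltex2 (DTX2), which correspond to its first WWE domain, fused at the C-terminus to EGFP. The catalogue entry also lists an N-terminal Myc tag, although this was not called as a separate feature in the annotation. A WPRE downstream of the fusion enhances transcript stability and expression. A separate mouse PGK promoter drives the hygromycin phosphotransferase gene, so transduced cells can be selected with hygromycin. The associated work concerns WWE domains and poly(ADP-ribose) dynamics at sites of DNA damage, which suggests the construct serves to generate stable cell lines expressing a fluorescent WWE-domain fusion for live imaging. The record does not spell out this application beyond the fusion and the selection cassette.
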