Features (pLannotate 1.2.2; 33 found; start..end, strand, type, name):
      3..229     +  promoter       RSV promoter: Rous sarcoma virus enhancer/promoter
    230..410     +  LTR            5' LTR (truncated): truncated 5' long terminal repeat (LTR) from HIV-1
    457..582     +  misc_feature   HIV-1 Ψ: packaging signal of human immunodeficiency virus type 1
    566..929     +  CDS            HIV-1 gag (fragment): gag protein from human immunodeficiency virus 1; gag
   1075..1308    +  misc_feature   RRE: The Rev response element (RRE) of HIV-1 allows for Rev-dependent mRNA export from the nucleus to the cytoplasm.
   1685..1785    +  CDS            Rev (fragment): human immunodeficiency virus 1 (HIV-1) Rev protein; rev; enhances nuclear export of unspliced and incompletely spliced viral mRNAs
   1803..1920    +  misc_feature   cPPT/CTS: central polypurine tract and central termination sequence of HIV-1
   1938..1958    +  protein_bind   attB4: mutant version of attB; core recombination site for the Gateway® BP reaction BP Clonase™
   1978..2189    +  promoter       EF-1α core promoter: core promoter for human elongation factor EF-1α
   2190..2299    +  intron         EF-1α intron A (fragment): intron upstream of the start codon of human EF-1α
   2925..3128    +  intron         EF-1α intron A: truncated intron upstream of the start codon of human EF-1α
   3137..3161    +  protein_bind   attB1: mutant version of attB; recombination site for the Gateway® BP reaction BP Clonase™
   3231..3500    +  CDS            DTX2 (fragment): DTX2_HUMAN - Also known as KIAA1528, RNF58. Experimental evidence at protein level: Swiss-Prot protein existence level 1. Regulator of Notch signaling, a signaling pathway involved in cell-cell communications that regulates a broad spectrum of cell-fate determinations. Probably acts both as a positive and negative regulator of Notch, depending on the developmental and cell context. Mediates the antineural activity of Notch, possibly by inhibiting the transcriptional activation mediated by MATCH1. Functions as a ubiquitin ligase protein in vitro, suggesting that it may regulate the Notch pathwa
   3549..4268    +  CDS            EGFP: the original enhanced GFP (Yang et al., 1996) mammalian codon-optimized
   4275..4299    -  protein_bind   attB2: mutant version of attB; recombination site for the Gateway® BP reaction BP Clonase™
   4317..4905    +  misc_feature   WPRE: woodchuck hepatitis virus posttranscriptional regulatory element
   4936..5435    +  promoter       PGK promoter: mouse phosphoglycerate kinase 1 promoter
   5452..6474    +  CDS            hph: KHYB_ECOLX - Experimental evidence at protein level: Swiss-Prot protein existence level 1. The aminoglycoside phosphotransferases achieve inactivation of their antibiotic substrates by phosphorylation. Only phosphorylates hygromycin and closely related compounds such as demethyl analogs and destomycin. From Escherichia coli.
   6470..6547    +  CDS            nef (fragment): NEF_HV1Z2 - Experimental evidence at protein level: Swiss-Prot protein existence level 1. Extracellular Nef protein targets CD4(+) T-lymphocytes for apoptosis by interacting with CXCR4 surface receptors. From Human immunodeficiency virus type 1 group M subtype D (isolate Z2/CDC-Z34) (HIV-1).
   6549..6782    +  LTR            3' LTR (ΔU3): self-inactivating 3' long terminal repeat (LTR) from HIV-1
   6854..6975    +  polyA_signal   SV40 poly(A) signal: SV40 polyadenylation signal
   7015..7150    +  rep_origin     SV40 ori: SV40 origin of replication
   7171..7189    -  promoter       T7 promoter: promoter for bacteriophage T7 RNA polymerase
   7197..7352    +  CDS            lacZα (fragment): LacZα fragment of β-galactosidase; lacZ fragment
   7357..7785    +  rep_origin     f1 ori (sequence partly withheld): f1 bacteriophage origin of replication; arrow indicates direction of (+) strand synthesis
   7838..7942    +  promoter       AmpR promoter: bla
   7943..8803    +  CDS            AmpR: β-lactamase; bla; confers resistance to ampicillin, carbenicillin, and related antibiotics
   8974..9562    +  rep_origin     ori: high-copy-number ColE1/pMB1/pBR322/pUC origin of replication
   9745..9837    +  CDS            lacI (fragment): lac repressor; lacI; The lac repressor binds to the lac operator to inhibit transcription in E. coli. This inhibition can be relieved by adding lactose or isopropyl-β-D-thiogalactopyranoside (IPTG).
   9850..9871    +  protein_bind   CAP binding site: CAP binding activates transcription in the presence of cAMP. E. coli catabolite activator protein
   9886..9916    +  promoter       lac promoter: promoter for the E. coli lac operon
   9924..9940    +  protein_bind   lac operator: The lac repressor binds to the lac operator to inhibit transcription in E. coli. This inhibition can be relieved by adding lactose or isopropyl-β-D-thiogalactopyranoside (IPTG). lac repressor encoded by lacI
   9985..10003   +  promoter       T3 promoter: promoter for bacteriophage T3 RNA polymerase
>Addgene plasmid #196230 | pLV-Hygro-EF1A-DTX2(8-97)-EGFP | addgene full sequence | sequence record 398019 | Addgene NGS Result
AATGTAGTCTTATGCAATACTCTTGTAGTCTTGCAACATGGTAACGATGAGTTAGCAACATGCCTTACAA
GGAGAGAAAAAGCACCGTGCATGCCGATTGGTGGAAGTAAGGTGGTACGATCGTGCCTTATTAGGAAGGC
AACAGACGGGTCTGACATGGATTGGACGAACCACTGAATTGCCGCATTGCAGAGATATTGTATTTAAGTG
CCTAGCTCGATACATAAACGGGTCTCTCTGGTTAGACCAGATCTGAGCCTGGGAGCTCTCTGGCTAACTA
GGGAACCCACTGCTTAAGCCTCAATAAAGCTTGCCTTGAGTGCTTCAAGTAGTGTGTGCCCGTCTGTTGT
GTGACTCTGGTAACTAGAGATCCCTCAGACCCTTTTAGTCAGTGTGGAAAATCTCTAGCAGTGGCGCCCG
AACAGGGACTTGAAAGCGAAAGGGAAACCAGAGGAGCTCTCTCGACGCAGGACTCGGCTTGCTGAAGCGC
GCACGGCAAGAGGCGAGGGGCGGCGACTGGTGAGTACGCCAAAAATTTTGACTAGCGGAGGCTAGAAGGA
GAGAGATGGGTGCGAGAGCGTCAGTATTAAGCGGGGGAGAATTAGATCGCGATGGGAAAAAATTCGGTTA
AGGCCAGGGGGAAAGAAAAAATATAAATTAAAACATATAGTATGGGCAAGCAGGGAGCTAGAACGATTCG
CAGTTAATCCTGGCCTGTTAGAAACATCAGAAGGCTGTAGACAAATACTGGGACAGCTACAACCATCCCT
TCAGACAGGATCAGAAGAACTTAGATCATTATATAATACAGTAGCAACCCTCTATTGTGTGCATCAAAGG
ATAGAGATAAAAGACACCAAGGAAGCTTTAGACAAGATAGAGGAAGAGCAAAACAAAAGTAAGACCACCG
CACAGCAAGCGGCCGCTGATCTTCAGACCTGGAGGAGGAGATATGAGGGACAATTGGAGAAGTGAATTAT
ATAAATATAAAGTAGTAAAAATTGAACCATTAGGAGTAGCACCCACCAAGGCAAAGAGAAGAGTGGTGCA
GAGAGAAAAAAGAGCAGTGGGAATAGGAGCTTTGTTCCTTGGGTTCTTGGGAGCAGCAGGAAGCACTATG
GGCGCAGCGTCAATGACGCTGACGGTACAGGCCAGACAATTATTGTCTGGTATAGTGCAGCAGCAGAACA
ATTTGCTGAGGGCTATTGAGGCGCAACAGCATCTGTTGCAACTCACAGTCTGGGGCATCAAGCAGCTCCA
GGCAAGAATCCTGGCTGTGGAAAGATACCTAAAGGATCAACAGCTCCTGGGGATTTGGGGTTGCTCTGGA
AAACTCATTTGCACCACTGCTGTGCCTTGGAATGCTAGTTGGAGTAATAAATCTCTGGAACAGATTTGGA
ATCACACGACCTGGATGGAGTGGGACAGAGAAATTAACAATTACACAAGCTTAATACACTCCTTAATTGA
AGAATCGCAAAACCAGCAAGAAAAGAATGAACAAGAATTATTGGAATTAGATAAATGGGCAAGTTTGTGG
AATTGGTTTAACATAACAAATTGGCTGTGGTATATAAAATTATTCATAATGATAGTAGGAGGCTTGGTAG
GTTTAAGAATAGTTTTTGCTGTACTTTCTATAGTGAATAGAGTTAGGCAGGGATATTCACCATTATCGTT
TCAGACCCACCTCCCAACCCCGAGGGGACCCGACAGGCCCGAAGGAATAGAAGAAGAAGGTGGAGAGAGA
GACAGAGACAGATCCATTCGATTAGTGAACGGATCTCGACGGTATCGCTAGCTTTTAAAAGAAAAGGGGG
GATTGGGGGGTACAGTGCAGGGGAAAGAATAGTAGACATAATAGCAACAGACATACAAACTAAAGAATTA
CAAAAACAAATTACAAAAATTCAAAATTTTACTAGTGATTATCGGATCAACTTTGTATAGAAAAGTTGGG
CTCCGGTGCCCGTCAGTGGGCAGAGCGCACATCGCCCACAGTCCCCGAGAAGTTGGGGGGAGGGGTCGGC
AATTGAACCGGTGCCTAGAGAAGGTGGCGCGGGGTAAACTGGGAAAGTGATGTCGTGTACTGGCTCCGCC
TTTTTCCCGAGGGTGGGGGAGAACCGTATATAAGTGCAGTAGTCGCCGTGAACGTTCTTTTTCGCAACGG
GTTTGCCGCCAGAACACAGGTAAGTGCCGTGTGTGGTTCCCGCGGGCCTGGCCTCTTTACGGGTTATGGC
CCTTGCGTGCCTTGAATTACTTCCACCTGGCTGCAGTACGTGATTCTTGATCCCGAGCTTCGGGTTGGAA
GTGGGTGGGAGAGTTCGAGGCCTTGCGCTTAAGGAGCCCCTTCGCCTCGTGCTTGAGTTGAGGCCTGGCC
TGGGCGCTGGGGCCGCCGCGTGCGAATCTGGTGGCACCTTCGCGCCTGTCTCGCTGCTTTCGATAAGTCT
CTAGCCATTTAAAATTTTTGATGACCTGCTGCGACGCTTTTTTTCTGGCAAGATAGTCTTGTAAATGCGG
GCCAAGATCTGCACACTGGTATTTCGGTTTTTGGGGCCGCGGGCGGCGACGGGGCCCGTGCGTCCCAGCG
CACATGTTCGGCGAGGCGGGGCCTGCGAGCGCGGCCACCGAGAATCGGACGGGGGTAGTCTCAAGCTGGC
CGGCCTGCTCTGGTGCCTGGTCTCGCGCCGCCGTGTATCGCCCCGCCCTGGGCGGCAAGGCTGGCCCGGT
CGGCACCAGTTGCGTGAGCGGAAAGATGGCCGCTTCCCGGCCCTGCTGCAGGGAGCTCAAAATGGAGGAC
GCGGCGCTCGGGAGAGCGGGCGGGTGAGTCACCCACACAAAGGAAAAGGGCCTTTCCGTCCTCAGCCGTC
GCTTCATGTGACTCCACGGAGTACCGGGCGCCGTCCAGGCACCTCGATTAGTTCTCGAGCTTTTGGAGTA
CGTCGTCTTTAGGTTGGGGGGAGGGGTTTTATGCGATGGAGTTTCCCCACACTGAGTGGGTGGAGACTGA
AGTTAGGCCAGCTTGGCACTTGATGTAATTCTCCTTGGAATTTGCCCTTTTTGAGTTTGGATCTTGGTTC
ATTCTCAAGCCTCAGACAGTGGTTCAAAGTTTTTTTCTTCCATTTCAGGTGTCGTGACAAGTTTGTACAA
AAAAGCAGGCTGCCACCACGCGTGCCACCATGGAACAAAAACTCATCTCAGAAGAGGATCTGGGCAGCGG
CAGCGGCAGCTCCCTGGTGCAGGTGTACACCAGCCCCGCGGCTGTGGCCGTGTGGGAATGGCAGGACGGG
CTGGGCACCTGGCACCCCTACAGTGCCACCGTCTGCAGCTTCATCGAGCAGCAGTTTGTCCAGCAGAAGG
GCCAACGTTTTGGGCTTGGGAGCCTGGCCCACAGCATCCCCTTGGGCCAGGCAGACCCCTCGCTGGCCCC
TTACATTATTGACCTCCCCAGCTGGACCCAGTTCCGCCAGGACACCGGCACCATGCGGGCTGTGCGGAGA
TCTGGTGGCGGAGGCTCGGGCGGAGGTGGATCCGGTGGCGGCGGATCAATGGTGAGCAAGGGCGAGGAGC
TGTTCACCGGGGTGGTGCCCATCCTGGTCGAGCTGGACGGCGACGTAAACGGCCACAAGTTCAGCGTGTC
CGGCGAGGGCGAGGGCGATGCCACCTACGGCAAGCTGACCCTGAAGTTCATCTGCACCACCGGCAAGCTG
CCCGTGCCCTGGCCCACCCTCGTGACCACCCTGACCTACGGCGTGCAGTGCTTCAGCCGCTACCCCGACC
ACATGAAGCAGCACGACTTCTTCAAGTCCGCCATGCCCGAAGGCTACGTCCAGGAGCGCACCATCTTCTT
CAAGGACGACGGCAACTACAAGACCCGCGCCGAGGTGAAGTTCGAGGGCGACACCCTGGTGAACCGCATC
GAGCTGAAGGGCATCGACTTCAAGGAGGACGGCAACATCCTGGGGCACAAGCTGGAGTACAACTACAACA
GCCACAACGTCTATATCATGGCCGACAAGCAGAAGAACGGCATCAAGGTGAACTTCAAGATCCGCCACAA
CATCGAGGACGGCAGCGTGCAGCTCGCCGACCACTACCAGCAGAACACCCCCATCGGCGACGGCCCCGTG
CTGCTGCCCGACAACCACTACCTGAGCACCCAGTCCGCCCTGAGCAAAGACCCCAACGAGAAGCGCGATC
ACATGGTCCTGCTGGAGTTCGTGACCGCCGCCGGGATCACTCTCGGCATGGACGAGCTGTACAAGTAATC
TAGAACCCAGCTTTCTTGTACAAAGTGGTGATAATCGAATTCCGATAATCAACCTCTGGATTACAAAATT
TGTGAAAGATTGACTGGTATTCTTAACTATGTTGCTCCTTTTACGCTATGTGGATACGCTGCTTTAATGC
CTTTGTATCATGCTATTGCTTCCCGTATGGCTTTCATTTTCTCCTCCTTGTATAAATCCTGGTTGCTGTC
TCTTTATGAGGAGTTGTGGCCCGTTGTCAGGCAACGTGGCGTGGTGTGCACTGTGTTTGCTGACGCAACC
CCCACTGGTTGGGGCATTGCCACCACCTGTCAGCTCCTTTCCGGGACTTTCGCTTTCCCCCTCCCTATTG
CCACGGCGGAACTCATCGCCGCCTGCCTTGCCCGCTGCTGGACAGGGGCTCGGCTGTTGGGCACTGACAA
TTCCGTGGTGTTGTCGGGGAAGCTGACGTCCTTTCCATGGCTGCTCGCCTGTGTTGCCACCTGGATTCTG
CGCGGGACGTCCTTCTGCTACGTCCCTTCGGCCCTCAATCCAGCGGACCTTCCTTCCCGCGGCCTGCTGC
CGGCTCTGCGGCCTCTTCCGCGTCTTCGCCTTCGCCCTCAGACGAGTCGGATCTCCCTTTGGGCCGCCTC
CCCGCATCGGGAATTCCCGCGGTTCGAATTCTACCGGGTAGGGGAGGCGCTTTTCCCAAGGCAGTCTGGA
GCATGCGCTTTAGCAGCCCCGCTGGGCACTTGGCGCTACACAAGTGGCCTCTGGCCTCGCACACATTCCA
CATCCACCGGTAGGCGCCAACCGGCTCCGTTCTTTGGTGGCCCCTTCGCGCCACCTTCTACTCCTCCCCT
AGTCAGGAAGTTCCCCCCCGCCCCGCAGCTCGCGTCGTGCAGGACGTGACAAATGGAAGTAGCACGTCTC
ACTAGTCTCGTGCAGATGGACAGCACCGCTGAGCAATGGAAGCGGGTAGGCCTTTGGGGCAGCGGCCAAT
AGCAGCTTTGCTCCTTCGCTTTCTGGGCTCAGAGGCTGGGAAGGGGTGGGTCCGGGGGCGGGCTCAGGGG
CGGGCTCAGGGGCGGGGCGGGCGCCCGAAGGTCCTCCGGAGGCCCGGCATTCTGCACGCTTCAAAAGCGC
ACGTCTGCCGCGCTGTTCTCCTCTTCCTCATCTCCGGGCCTTTCGACCTCACGTGGCCACCATGAAAAAG
CCTGAACTCACCGCGACGTCTGTCGAGAAGTTTCTGATCGAAAAGTTCGACAGCGTCTCCGACCTGATGC
AGCTCTCGGAGGGCGAAGAATCTCGTGCTTTCAGCTTCGATGTAGGAGGGCGTGGATATGTCCTGCGGGT
AAATAGCTGCGCCGATGGTTTCTACAAAGATCGTTATGTTTATCGGCACTTTGCATCGGCCGCGCTCCCG
ATTCCGGAAGTGCTTGACATTGGGGAATTTAGCGAGAGCCTGACCTATTGCATCTCCCGCCGTGCACAGG
GTGTCACGTTGCAAGACCTGCCTGAAACCGAACTGCCCGCTGTTCTGCAGCCGGTCGCGGAGGCCATGGA
TGCGATCGCTGCGGCCGATCTTAGCCAGACGAGCGGGTTCGGCCCATTCGGACCGCAAGGAATCGGTCAA
TACACTACATGGCGTGATTTCATATGCGCGATTGCTGATCCCCATGTGTATCACTGGCAAACTGTGATGG
ACGACACCGTCAGTGCGTCCGTCGCGCAGGCTCTCGATGAGCTGATGCTTTGGGCCGAGGACTGCCCCGA
AGTCCGGCACCTCGTGCACGCGGATTTCGGCTCCAACAATGTCCTGACGGACAATGGCCGCATAACAGCG
GTCATTGACTGGAGCGAGGCGATGTTCGGGGATTCCCAATACGAGGTCGCCAACATCTTCTTCTGGAGGC
CGTGGTTGGCTTGTATGGAGCAGCAGACGCGCTACTTCGAGCGGAGGCATCCGGAGCTTGCAGGATCGCC
GCGGCTCCGGGCGTATATGCTCCGCATTGGTCTTGACCAACTCTATCAGAGCTTGGTTGACGGCAATTTC
GATGATGCAGCTTGGGCGCAGGGTCGATGCGACGCAATCGTCCGATCCGGAGCCGGGACTGTCGGGCGTA
CACAAATCGCCCGCAGAAGCGCGGCCGTCTGGACCGATGGCTGTGTAGAAGTACTCGCCGATAGTGGAAA
CCGACGCCCCAGCACTCGTCCGAGGGCAAAGGAATAGGGTACCTTTAAGACCAATGACTTACAAGGCAGC
TGTAGATCTTAGCCACTTTTTAAAAGAAAAGGGGGGACTGGAAGGGCTAATTCACTCCCAACGAAGACAA
GATCTGCTTTTTGCTTGTACTGGGTCTCTCTGGTTAGACCAGATCTGAGCCTGGGAGCTCTCTGGCTAAC
TAGGGAACCCACTGCTTAAGCCTCAATAAAGCTTGCCTTGAGTGCTTCAAGTAGTGTGTGCCCGTCTGTT
GTGTGACTCTGGTAACTAGAGATCCCTCAGACCCTTTTAGTCAGTGTGGAAAATCTCTAGCAGTAGTAGT
TCATGTCATCTTATTATTCAGTATTTATAACTTGCAAAGAAATGAATATCAGAGAGTGAGAGGAACTTGT
TTATTGCAGCTTATAATGGTTACAAATAAAGCAATAGCATCACAAATTTCACAAATAAAGCATTTTTTTC
ACTGCATTCTAGTTGTGGTTTGTCCAAACTCATCAATGTATCTTATCATGTCTGGCTCTAGCTATCCCGC
CCCTAACTCCGCCCATCCCGCCCCTAACTCCGCCCAGTTCCGCCCATTCTCCGCCCCATGGCTGACTAAT
TTTTTTTATTTATGCAGAGGCCGAGGCCGCCTCGGCCTCTGAGCTATTCCAGAAGTAGTGAGGAGGCTTT
TTTGGAGGCCTAGGGACGTACCCAATTCGCCCTATAGTGAGTCGTATTACGCGCGCTCACTGGCCGTCGT
TTTACAACGTCGTGACTGGGAAAACCCTGGCGTTACCCAACTTAATCGCCTTGCAGCACATCCCCCTTTC
GCCAGCTGGCGTAATAGCGAAGAGGCCCGCACCGATCGCCCTTCCCAACAGTTGCGCAGCCTGAATGGCG
AATGGG
[124 nt withheld, positions 7357-7480]
C
[91 nt withheld, positions 7482-7572]
A
[49 nt withheld, positions 7574-7622]
CCTTTGACGTTGGAGTCCACGTTCTTT
[37 nt withheld, positions 7650-7686]
ACCCTATCTCGGTCTATTCTTTTGATTTATAAGGGATTTTGCCGATTTCGGCCTATTGGTTAAAAAATGA
GCTGATTTAACAAAAATTTAACGCGAATTTTAACAAAATATTAACGCTTACAATTTAGGTGGCACTTTTC
GGGGAAATGTGCGCGGAACCCCTATTTGTTTATTTTTCTAAATACATTCAAATATGTATCCGCTCATGAG
ACAATAACCCTGATAAATGCTTCAATAATATTGAAAAAGGAAGAGTATGAGTATTCAACATTTCCGTGTC
GCCCTTATTCCCTTTTTTGCGGCATTTTGCCTTCCTGTTTTTGCTCACCCAGAAACGCTGGTGAAAGTAA
AAGATGCTGAAGATCAGTTGGGTGCACGAGTGGGTTACATCGAACTGGATCTCAACAGCGGTAAGATCCT
TGAGAGTTTTCGCCCCGAAGAACGTTTTCCAATGATGAGCACTTTTAAAGTTCTGCTATGTGGCGCGGTA
TTATCCCGTATTGACGCCGGGCAAGAGCAACTCGGTCGCCGCATACACTATTCTCAGAATGACTTGGTTG
AGTACTCACCAGTCACAGAAAAGCATCTTACGGATGGCATGACAGTAAGAGAATTATGCAGTGCTGCCAT
AACCATGAGTGATAACACTGCGGCCAACTTACTTCTGACAACGATCGGAGGACCGAAGGAGCTAACCGCT
TTTTTGCACAACATGGGGGATCATGTAACTCGCCTTGATCGTTGGGAACCGGAGCTGAATGAAGCCATAC
CAAACGACGAGCGTGACACCACGATGCCTGTAGCAATGGCAACAACGTTGCGCAAACTATTAACTGGCGA
ACTACTTACTCTAGCTTCCCGGCAACAATTAATAGACTGGATGGAGGCGGATAAAGTTGCAGGACCACTT
CTGCGCTCGGCCCTTCCGGCTGGCTGGTTTATTGCTGATAAATCTGGAGCCGGTGAGCGTGGGTCTCGCG
GTATCATTGCAGCACTGGGGCCAGATGGTAAGCCCTCCCGTATCGTAGTTATCTACACGACGGGGAGTCA
GGCAACTATGGATGAACGAAATAGACAGATCGCTGAGATAGGTGCCTCACTGATTAAGCATTGGTAACTG
TCAGACCAAGTTTACTCATATATACTTTAGATTGATTTAAAACTTCATTTTTAATTTAAAAGGATCTAGG
TGAAGATCCTTTTTGATAATCTCATGACCAAAATCCCTTAACGTGAGTTTTCGTTCCACTGAGCGTCAGA
CCCCGTAGAAAAGATCAAAGGATCTTCTTGAGATCCTTTTTTTCTGCGCGTAATCTGCTGCTTGCAAACA
AAAAAACCACCGCTACCAGCGGTGGTTTGTTTGCCGGATCAAGAGCTACCAACTCTTTTTCCGAAGGTAA
CTGGCTTCAGCAGAGCGCAGATACCAAATACTGTTCTTCTAGTGTAGCCGTAGTTAGGCCACCACTTCAA
GAACTCTGTAGCACCGCCTACATACCTCGCTCTGCTAATCCTGTTACCAGTGGCTGCTGCCAGTGGCGAT
AAGTCGTGTCTTACCGGGTTGGACTCAAGACGATAGTTACCGGATAAGGCGCAGCGGTCGGGCTGAACGG
GGGGTTCGTGCACACAGCCCAGCTTGGAGCGAACGACCTACACCGAACTGAGATACCTACAGCGTGAGCT
ATGAGAAAGCGCCACGCTTCCCGAAGAGAGAAAGGCGGACAGGTATCCGGTAAGCGGCAGGGTCGGAACA
GGAGAGCGCACGAGGGAGCTTCCAGGGGGAAACGCCTGGTATCTTTATAGTCCTGTCGGGTTTCGCCACC
TCTGACTTGAGCGTCGATTTTTGTGATGCTCGTCAGGGGGGCGGAGCCTATGGAAAAACGCCAGCAACGC
GGCCTTTTTACGGTTCCTGGCCTTTTGCTGGCCTTTTGCTCACATGTTCTTTCCTGCGTTATCCCCTGAT
TCTGTGGATAACCGTATTACCGCCTTTGAGTGAGCTGATACCGCTCGCCGCAGCCGAACGACCGAGCGCA
GCGAGTCAGTGAGCGAGGAAGCGGAAGAGCGCCCAATACGCAAACCGCCTCTCCCCGCGCGTTGGCCGAT
TCATTAATGCAGCTGGCACGACAGGTTTCCCGACTGGAAAGCGGGCAGTGAGCGCAACGCAATTAATGTG
AGTTAGCTCACTCATTAGGCACCCCAGGCTTTACACTTTATGCTTCCGGCTCGTATGTTGTGTGGAATTG
TGAGCGGATAACAATTTCACACAGGAAACAGCTATGACCATGATTACGCCAAGCGCGCAATTAACCCTCA
CTAAAGGGAACAAAAGCTGGAGCTGCAAGCTT
